Addgene plasmid #80474: PB-TA-ERN
Purpose: (Empty Backbone) All-in-One piggyBac transposon Destination vector for dox-inducible expression of Gateway cloned elements (constitutive rtTA and neomycin resistance)
Depositing lab: Knut Woltjen. Depositing organization: Kyoto University, Center for iPS Cell Research and Application. Publication: Inducible Transgene Expression in Human iPS Cells Using Versatile All-in-One piggyBac Transposons. Kim SI, Oceguera-Yanez F, Sakurai C, Nakagawa M, Yamanaka S, Woltjen K. Methods Mol Biol. 2016;1357:111-31. doi: 10.1007/7651_2015_251. PubMed 26025620.
Backbone
  Vector backbone: pBluescript
  Backbone size (bp): 3000
  Vector type: Mammalian Expression ; piggyBac transposon
  Selectable markers: Neomycin (select with G418)
Growth in bacteria
  Bacterial resistance: Chloramphenicol and Ampicillin, 25 & 100 μg/mL
  Growth temperature: 37°C
  Growth strain: ccdB Survival
  Copy number: High Copy
Gene/Insert
  Cloning method: Gateway Cloning
Terms and licenses: Academic/Nonprofit Terms; Industry Terms: Not Available to Industry
Depositor comments: Requires co-transfection with a piggyBac transposase plasmid for stable genomic integration. If you desire to use transposase with the Materials, you may contact Transposagen or other licensed vendor.
How to cite: PB-TA-ERN was a gift from Knut Woltjen (Addgene plasmid # 80474 ; http://n2t.net/addgene:80474 ; RRID:Addgene_80474)
