[The description below was written by a language model from this plasmid's Addgene catalogue record and pLannotate feature annotations shown in this document.]
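Description:
PB-TA-ERN is an empty, all-in-one piggyBac transposon Gateway destination vector built on a pBluescript backbone. It is designed for doxycycline-inducible expression of Gateway-cloned elements in mammalian cells, and the associated publication applies the system to human iPS cells. The 11.2 kb plasmid replicates in E. coli from a high-copy ColE1/pUC origin, carries an f1 origin, and has AmpR on the backbone. Because the unrecombined Gateway cassette contains the ccdB toxin gene alongside a chloramphenicol resistance gene, the plasmid is maintained in a ccdB-tolerant strain under combined ampicillin and chloramphenicol selection.

The inducible unit consists of an array of tet operator repeats joined to a minimal promoter, followed by the attR1–CmR–ccdB–attR2 cassette and a rabbit β-globin polyadenylation signal. An LR reaction with an entry clone replaces the CmR/ccdB segment with the sequence of interest, placing it under Tet-responsive control. Downstream, a second constitutive unit begins with a CMV enhancer and partial CMV promoter annotation. More than a kilobase of unannotated sequence separates these from the coding region, so the exact promoter composition is not stated. This unit expresses rtTA-Advanced linked by an IRES (annotated as FMDV-type) to NeoR, and ends in an EF-1α poly(A) signal. One transcript therefore supplies both the Tet-On transactivator and G418 resistance.

The piggyBac terminal repeats are not explicitly annotated in the feature table, although a baculovirus-derived fragment near the 3′ end may mark flanking transposon sequence. Stable genomic integration requires co-transfection with a separate piggyBac transposase plasmid, after which G418 selects integrants and doxycycline switches on the cloned element.
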