Features (pLannotate 1.2.2; 38 found; start..end, strand, type, name):
      3..458     -  rep_origin     f1 ori (sequence partly withheld): f1 bacteriophage origin of replication; arrow indicates direction of (+) strand synthesis
    466..623     -  CDS            lacZα (fragment): LacZα fragment of β-galactosidase; lacZ fragment
    626..644     +  promoter       T7 promoter: promoter for bacteriophage T7 RNA polymerase
   1144..1164    +  promoter       tight TRE promoter (fragment): Tet-responsive promoter PTight, consisting of seven tet operator sequences followed by the minimal CMV promoter
   1181..1201    +  promoter       tight TRE promoter (fragment): Tet-responsive promoter PTight, consisting of seven tet operator sequences followed by the minimal CMV promoter
   1218..1238    +  promoter       tight TRE promoter (fragment): Tet-responsive promoter PTight, consisting of seven tet operator sequences followed by the minimal CMV promoter
   1255..1275    +  promoter       tight TRE promoter (fragment): Tet-responsive promoter PTight, consisting of seven tet operator sequences followed by the minimal CMV promoter
   1292..1312    +  promoter       tight TRE promoter (fragment): Tet-responsive promoter PTight, consisting of seven tet operator sequences followed by the minimal CMV promoter
   1329..1349    +  promoter       tight TRE promoter (fragment): Tet-responsive promoter PTight, consisting of seven tet operator sequences followed by the minimal CMV promoter
   1366..1386    +  promoter       tight TRE promoter (fragment): Tet-responsive promoter PTight, consisting of seven tet operator sequences followed by the minimal CMV promoter
   1403..1423    +  promoter       tight TRE promoter (fragment): Tet-responsive promoter PTight, consisting of seven tet operator sequences followed by the minimal CMV promoter
   1431..1476    +  promoter       TRE3GV promoter (fragment): 3rd-generation Tet-responsive promoter that can be activated by binding of Tet-On® 3G, optimized for retroviral and lentiviral vectors
   1548..1672    +  protein_bind   attR1: mutant version of attR; recombination site for the Gateway® LR reaction LR Clonase™
   1697..1727    +  promoter       lac UV5 promoter: E. coli lac promoter with an "up" mutation
   1751..1780    +  promoter       cat promoter (fragment): promoter of the E. coli cat gene encoding chloramphenicol acetyltransferase
   1781..2440    +  CDS            CmR: chloramphenicol acetyltransferase; cat; confers resistance to chloramphenicol
   2619..2777    +  CDS            ccdA (fragment): CCDA_ECO57 - Also known as H, letA. Experimental evidence at protein level: Swiss-Prot protein existence level 1. Antitoxin component of a type II toxin-antitoxin (TA) system which inhibits the post-segregational killing (PSK) of plasmid-free cells, also referred to as a plasmid addiction system. Binds to and blocks the activity of CcdB; will also remove bound CcdB protein from the CcdB-GyrA complex by forming a CcdA-CcdB complex, a process termed rejuvenation. Functions as a transcriptional corepressor for the ccdAB operon, repression also requires CcdB (By similarity). From Escherichia coli
   2782..3084    +  CDS            ccdB: CCDB_ECOLI - Also known as G, letB, letD. Experimental evidence at protein level: Swiss-Prot protein existence level 1. Toxic component of a type II toxin-antitoxin (TA) system, functioning in plasmid maintainence. Responsible for the post- segregational killing (PSK) of plasmid-free cells, also referred to as a plasmid addiction system. Half-life of over 2 hours. Cell killing by CcdB is accompanied by filamentation, defects in chromosome and plasmid segregation, defects in cell division, formation of anucleate cells, decreased DNA synthesis and plasmid loss. Interferes with the activity of DN
   3128..3252    -  protein_bind   attR2: mutant version of attR; recombination site for the Gateway® LR reaction LR Clonase™
   3284..3361    +  CDS            HBB (fragment): HBB_PONPY - Experimental evidence at transcript level: Swiss-Prot protein existence level 2. Involved in oxygen transport from the lung to the various peripheral tissues. From Pongo pygmaeus (Bornean orangutan).
   3432..3487    +  polyA_signal   β-globin poly(A) signal: rabbit β-globin polyadenylation signal (Gil and Proudfoot, 1987)
   3928..4307    +  enhancer       CMV enhancer: human cytomegalovirus immediate early enhancer
   4309..4408    +  promoter       CMV promoter (fragment): human cytomegalovirus (CMV) immediate early promoter
   5745..6491    +  CDS            rtTA-Advanced: improved tetracycline-controlled transactivator In the Tet-On® system, rtTA-Advanced binds to the Tet-responsive element and stimulates transcription only in the presence of tetracycline or doxycycline.
   6518..6962    +  misc_feature   FMDV IRES: internal ribosome entry site (IRES) of the foot-and-mouth disease virus
   6995..7013    +  promoter       tac promoter (fragment): strong E. coli promoter; hybrid between the trp and lac UV5 promoters
   7033..7051    +  promoter       T7 promoter: promoter for bacteriophage T7 RNA polymerase
   7061..7855    +  CDS            NeoR/KanR: aminoglycoside phosphotransferase from Tn5; aph(3')-II (or nptII); confers resistance to neomycin, kanamycin, and G418 (Geneticin®)
   7902..8474    +  polyA_signal   EF-1α poly(A) signal: human EF-1α polyadenylation signal
   8883..9014    +  CDS            FP (fragment): FP25_NPVAC - Experimental evidence at protein level: Swiss-Prot protein existence level 1. From Autographa californica nuclear polyhedrosis virus (AcMNPV).
   9032..9050    -  promoter       T3 promoter: promoter for bacteriophage T3 RNA polymerase
   9093..9115    -  protein_bind   lac operator (fragment): The lac repressor binds to the lac operator to inhibit transcription in E. coli. This inhibition can be relieved by adding lactose or isopropyl-β-D-thiogalactopyranoside (IPTG). lac repressor encoded by lacI
   9119..9149    -  promoter       lac promoter: promoter for the E. coli lac operon
   9164..9185    -  protein_bind   CAP binding site: CAP binding activates transcription in the presence of cAMP. E. coli catabolite activator protein
   9198..9290    -  CDS            lacI (fragment): lac repressor; lacI; The lac repressor binds to the lac operator to inhibit transcription in E. coli. This inhibition can be relieved by adding lactose or isopropyl-β-D-thiogalactopyranoside (IPTG).
   9473..10061   -  rep_origin     ori: high-copy-number ColE1/pMB1/pBR322/pUC origin of replication
  10232..11092   -  CDS            AmpR: β-lactamase; bla; confers resistance to ampicillin, carbenicillin, and related antibiotics
  11093..11197   -  promoter       AmpR promoter: bla
>Addgene plasmid #80474 | PB-TA-ERN | depositor full sequence | sequence record 151580 | PB-TA-ERN sequence 11223 bps
GGAAATTGTAAACGTTAATATTTTGTTAAAATTCGCGTTAAATTTTTGTTAAATCAGCTCATTTTTTAAC
CAATAGGCCGAAATCGGCAAAATCCCTTATAAATCAAAAGAATAGACCGAGATAGGGT
[37 nt withheld, positions 129-165]
AAAGAACGTGGACTCCAACGTCAAAGG
[49 nt withheld, positions 193-241]
T
[91 nt withheld, positions 243-333]
G
[124 nt withheld, positions 335-458]
CGCGCCATTCGCCATTCAGGCTGCGCAACTGTTGGGAAGGGCGATCGGTGCGGGCCTCTTCGCTATTACG
CCAGCTGGCGAAAGGGGGATGTGCTGCAAGGCGATTAAGTTGGGTAACGCCAGGGTTTTCCCAGTCACGA
CGTTGTAAAACGACGGCCAGTGAATTGTAATACGACTCACTATAGGGCGAATTGGAGCTCGGTATTCACG
ACAGCAGGCTGAATAATAAAAAAATTAGAAACTATTATTTAACCCTAGAAAGATAATCATATTGTGACGT
ACGTTAAAGATAATCATGCGTAAAATTGACGCATGTGTTTTATCGGTCTGTATATCGAGGTTTATTTATT
AATTTGAATAGATATTAAGTTTTATTATATTTACACTTACATACTAATAATAAATTCAACAAACAATTTA
TTTATGTTTATTTATTTATTAAAAAAAAACAAAAACTCAAAATTTCTTCTATAAAGTAACAAAACTTTTA
AACATTCTCTCTTTTACAAAAATAAACTTATTTTGTACTTTAAAAACAGTCATGTTGTATTATAAAATAA
GTAATTAGCTTAACCTATACATAATAGAAACAAATTATACTTATTAGTCAGTCAGAAACAACTTTGGCAC
ATATCAATATTATGCTCTCGTTAATTAACTCGAGGGATCCAAGCTGGCCGCACGTCTCCCTATCAGTGAT
AGAGAAGTCGACACGTCTCGAGCTCCCTATCAGTGATAGAGAAGGTACGTCTAGAACGTCTCCCTATCAG
TGATAGAGAAGTCGACACGTCTCGAGCTCCCTATCAGTGATAGAGAAGGTACGTCTAGAACGTCTCCCTA
TCAGTGATAGAGAAGTCGACACGTCTCGAGCTCCCTATCAGTGATAGAGAAGGTACGTCTAGAACGTCTC
CCTATCAGTGATAGAGAAGTCGACACGTCTCGAGCTCCCTATCAGTGATAGAGAAGGTACCCCCTATATA
AGCAGAGCTCGTTTAGTGAACCGTCAGATCGCCTGGAGACGCCATCCACGCTGTTTTGACCTCCATAGAA
GACACCGGGACCGATCCAGCCTCCGCGGTGGCGGCCATCACAAGTTTGTACAAAAAAGCTGAACGAGAAA
CGTAAAATGATATAAATATCAATATATTAAATTAGATTTTGCATAAAAAACAGACTACATAATACTGTAA
AACACAACATATCCAGTCACTATGGCGGCCGCATTAGGCACCCCAGGCTTTACACTTTATGCTTCCGGCT
CGTATAATGTGTGGATTTTGAGTTAGGATCCGTCGAGATTTTCAGGAGCTAAGGAAGCTAAAATGGAGAA
AAAAATCACTGGATATACCACCGTTGATATATCCCAATGGCATCGTAAAGAACATTTTGAGGCATTTCAG
TCAGTTGCTCAATGTACCTATAACCAGACCGTTCAGCTGGATATTACGGCCTTTTTAAAGACCGTAAAGA
AAAATAAGCACAAGTTTTATCCGGCCTTTATTCACATTCTTGCCCGCCTGATGAATGCTCATCCGGAATT
CCGTATGGCAATGAAAGACGGTGAGCTGGTGATATGGGATAGTGTTCACCCTTGTTACACCGTTTTCCAT
GAGCAAACTGAAACGTTTTCATCGCTCTGGAGTGAATACCACGACGATTTCCGGCAGTTTCTACACATAT
ATTCGCAAGATGTGGCGTGTTACGGTGAAAACCTGGCCTATTTCCCTAAAGGGTTTATTGAGAATATGTT
TTTCGTCTCAGCCAATCCCTGGGTGAGTTTCACCAGTTTTGATTTAAACGTGGCCAATATGGACAACTTC
TTCGCCCCCGTTTTCACCATGGGCAAATATTATACGCAAGGCGACAAGGTGCTGATGCCGCTGGCGATTC
AGGTTCATCATGCCGTTTGTGATGGCTTCCATGTCGGCAGAATGCTTAATGAATTACAACAGTACTGCGA
TGAGTGGCAGGGCGGGGCGTAAACGCGTGGATCCGGCTTACTAAAAGCCAGATAACAGTATGCGTATTTG
CGCGCTGATTTTTGCGGTATAAGAATATATACTGATATGTATACCCGAAGTATGTCAAAAAGAGGTATGC
TATGAAGCAGCGTATTACAGTGACAGTTGACAGCGACAGCTATCAGTTGCTCAAGGCATATATGATGTCA
ATATCTCCGGTCTGGTAAGCACAACCATGCAGAATGAAGCCCGTCGTCTGCGTGCCGAACGCTGGAAAGC
GGAAAATCAGGAAGGGATGGCTGAGGTCGCCCGGTTTATTGAAATGAACGGCTCTTTTGCTGACGAGAAC
AGGGGCTGGTGAAATGCAGTTTAAGGTTTACACCTATAAAAGAGAGAGCCGTTATCGTCTGTTTGTGGAT
GTACAGAGTGATATTATTGACACGCCCGGGCGACGGATGGTGATCCCCCTGGCCAGTGCACGTCTGCTGT
CAGATAAAGTCTCCCGTGAACTTTACCCGGTGGTGCATATCGGGGATGAAAGCTGGCGCATGATGACCAC
CGATATGGCCAGTGTGCCGGTCTCCGTTATCGGGGAAGAAGTGGCTGATCTCAGCCACCGCGAAAATGAC
ATCAAAAACGCCATTAACCTGATGTTCTGGGGAATATAAATGTCAGGCTCCCTTATACACAGCCAGTCTG
CAGGTCGACCATAGTGACTGGATATGTTGTGTTTTACAGTATTATGTAGTCTGTTTTTTATGCAAAATCT
AATTTAATATATTGATATTTATATCATTTTACGTTTCTCGTTCAGCTTTCTTGTACAAAGTGGTGATGGC
CGCTCTAGCGAAGGGATCCCCCATCGAATTCACTCCTCAGGTGCAGGCTGCCTATCAGAAGGTGGTGGCT
GGTGTGGCCAATGCCCTGGCTCACAAATACCACTGAGATCTTTTTCCCTCTGCCAAAAATTATGGGGACA
TCATGAAGCCCCTTGAGCATCTGACTTCTGGCTAATAAAGGAAATTTATTTTCATTGCAATAGTGTGTTG
GAATTTTTTGTGTCTCTCACTCGGAAGGACATATGGGAGGGCAAATCATTTAAAACATCAGAATGAGTAT
TTGGTTTAGAGTTTGGCAACATATGCCATATGCTGGCTGCCATGAACAAAGGTGGCTATAAAGAGGTCAT
CAGTATATGAAACAGCCCCCTGCTGTCCATTCCTTATTCCATAGAAAAGCCTTGACTTGAGGTTAGATTT
TTTTTATATTTTGTTTTGTGTTATTTTTTTCTTTAACATCCCTAAAATTTTCCTTACATGTTTTACTAGC
CAGATTTTTCCTCCTCTCCTGACTACTCCCAGTCATAGCTGTCCCTCTTCTCTTATGAAGATCCCTCGAC
CTGCAGGAATTCGATTACTTAAGCCTAGGATCCAGATCTGTACATTCGAATCGATGAATTCGTTAACCAT
GGAAGCTTCTGCAGCGGCCGCACTAGCGGTGGCGGCCTCGACATTGATTATTGACTAGTTATTAATAGTA
ATCAATTACGGGGTCATTAGTTCATAGCCCATATATGGAGTTCCGCGTTACATAACTTACGGTAAATGGC
CCGCCTGGCTGACCGCCCAACGACCCCCGCCCATTGACGTCAATAATGACGTATGTTCCCATAGTAACGC
CAATAGGGACTTTCCATTGACGTCAATGGGTGGAGTATTTACGGTAAACTGCCCACTTGGCAGTACATCA
AGTGTATCATATGCCAAGTACGCCCCCTATTGACGTCAATGACGGTAAATGGCCCGCCTGGCATTATGCC
CAGTACATGACCTTATGGGACTTTCCTACTTGGCAGTACATCTACGTATTAGTCATCGCTATTACCATGA
TGATGCGGTTTTGGCAGTACATCAATGGGCGTGGATAGCGGTTTGACTCACGGGGATTTCCAAGTCTCCA
CCCCATTGACGTCAATGGGAGTTTGTTTTGACTAGTGGAGCCGAGAGTAATTCATACAAAAGGAGGGATC
GCCTTCGCAAGGGGAGAGCCCAGGGACCGTCCCTAAATTCTCACAGACCCAAATCCCTGTAGCCGCCCCA
CGACAGCGCGAGGAGCATGCGCCCAGGGCTGAGCGCGGGTAGATCAGAGCACACAAGCTCACAGTCCCCG
GCGGTGGGGGGAGGGGCGCGCTGAGCGGGGGCCAGGGAGCTGGCGCGGGGCAAACTGGGAAAGTGGTGTC
GTGTGCTGGCTCCGCCCTCTTCCCGAGGGTGGGGGAGAACGGTATATAAGTGCGGTAGTCGCCTTGGACG
TTCTTTTTCGCAACGGGTTTGCCGTCAGAACGCAGGTGAGTGGCGGGTGTGGCTTCCGCGGGCCCCGGAG
CTGGAGCCCTGCTCTGAGCGGGCCGGGCTGATATGCGAGTGTCGTCCGCAGGGTTTAGCTGTGAGCATTC
CCACTTCGAGTGGCGGGCGGTGCGGGGGTGAGAGTGCGAGGCCTAGCGGCAACCCCGTAGCCTCGCCTCG
TGTCCGGCTTGAGGCCTAGCGTGGTGTCCGCCGCCGCGTGCCACTCCGGCCGCACTATGCGTTTTTTGTC
CTTGCTGCCCTCGATTGCCTTCCAGCAGCATGGGCTAACAAAGGGAGGGTGTGGGGCTCACTCTTAAGGA
GCCCATGAAGCTTACGTTGGATAGGAATGGAAGGGCAGGAGGGGCGACTGGGGCCCGCCCGCCTTCGGAG
CACATGTCCGACGCCACCTGGATGGGGCGAGGCCTGTGGCTTTCCGAAGCAATCGGGCGTGAGTTTAGCC
TACCTGGGCCATGTGGCCCTAGCACTGGGCACGGTCTGGCCTGGCGGTGCCGCGTTCCCTTGCCTCCCAA
CAAGGGTGAGGCCGTCCCGCCCGGCACCAGTTGCTTGCGCGGAAAGATGGCCGCTCCCGGGGCCCTGTTG
CAAGGAGCTCAAAATGGAGGACGCGGCAGCCCGGTGGAGCGGGCGGGTGAGTCACCCACACAAAGGAAGA
GGGCCTTGCCCCTCGCCGGCCGCTGCTTCCTGTGACCCCGTGGTCTATCGGCCGCATAGTCACCTCGGGC
TTCTCTTGAGCACCGCTCGTCGCGGCGGGGGGAGGGGATCTAATGGCGTTGGAGTTTGTTCACATTTGGT
GGGTGGAGACTAGTCAGGCCAGCCTGGCGCTGGAAGTCATTCTTGGAATTTGCCCCTTTGAGTTTGGAGC
GAGGCTAATTCTCAAGCCTCTTAGCGGTTCAAAGGTATTTTCTAAACCCGTTTCCAGGTGTTGTGAAAGC
CACCGCTAATTCAAAGCAATCCGGAGTAAATTCACCATGTCTAGACTGGACAAGAGCAAAGTCATAAACG
GCGCTCTGGAATTACTCAATGGAGTCGGTATCGAAGGCCTGACGACAAGGAAACTCGCTCAAAAGCTGGG
AGTTGAGCAGCCTACCCTGTACTGGCACGTGAAGAACAAGCGGGCCCTGCTCGATGCCCTGCCAATCGAG
ATGCTGGACAGGCATCATACCCACTTCTGCCCCCTGGAAGGCGAGTCATGGCAAGACTTTCTGCGGAACA
ACGCCAAGTCATTCCGCTGTGCTCTCCTCTCACATCGCGACGGGGCTAAAGTGCATCTCGGCACCCGCCC
AACAGAGAAACAGTACGAAACCCTGGAAAATCAGCTCGCGTTCCTGTGTCAGCAAGGCTTCTCCCTGGAG
AACGCACTGTACGCTCTGTCCGCCGTGGGCCACTTTACACTGGGCTGCGTATTGGAGGAACAGGAGCATC
AAGTAGCAAAAGAGGAAAGAGAGACACCTACCACCGATTCTATGCCCCCACTTCTGAGACAAGCAATTGA
GCTGTTCGACCGGCAGGGAGCCGAACCTGCCTTCCTTTTCGGCCTGGAACTAATCATATGTGGCCTGGAG
AAACAGCTAAAGTGCGAAAGCGGCGGGCCGGCCGACGCCCTTGACGATTTTGACTTAGACATGCTCCCAG
CCGATGCCCTTGACGACTTTGACCTTGATATGCTGCCTGCTGACGCTCTTGACGATTTTGACCTTGACAT
GCTCCCCGGGTAACTAAGTAAGGATCCCGTACGCCTAGGAGCAGGTTTCCCCAATGACACAAAACGTGCA
ACTTGAAACTCCGCCTGGTCTTTCCAGGTCTAGAGGGGTAACACTTTGTACTGCGTTTGGCTCCACGCTC
GATCCACTGGCGAGTGTTAGTAACAGCACTGTTGCTTCGTAGCGGAGCATGACGGCCGTGGGAACTCCTC
CTTGGTAACAAGGACCCACGGGGCCAAAAGCCACGCCCACACGGGCCCGTCATGTGTGCAACCCCAGCAC
GGCGACTTTACTGCGAAACCCACTTTAAAGTGACATTGAAACTGGTACCCACACACTGGTGACAGGCTAA
GGATGCCCTTCAGGTACCCCGAGGTAACACGCGACACTCGGGATCTGAGAAGGGGACTGGGGCTTCTATA
AAAGCGCTCGGTTTAAAAAGCTTCTATGCCTGAATAGGTGACCGGAGGTCGGCACCTTTCCTTTGCAATT
ACTGACCCTATGAATACACTGACTGTTTGACAATTAATCATCGGCATAGTATATCGGCATAGTATAATAC
GACTCACTATAGGAGGGCCACCATGATTGAACAAGATGGATTGCACGCAGGTTCTCCGGCCGCTTGGGTG
GAGAGGCTATTCGGCTATGACTGGGCACAACAGACAATCGGCTGCTCTGATGCCGCCGTGTTCCGGCTGT
CAGCGCAGGGGCGCCCGGTTCTTTTTGTCAAGACCGACCTGTCCGGTGCCCTGAATGAACTGCAAGACGA
GGCAGCGCGGCTATCGTGGCTGGCCACGACGGGCGTTCCTTGCGCAGCTGTGCTCGACGTTGTCACTGAA
GCGGGAAGGGACTGGCTGCTATTGGGCGAAGTGCCGGGGCAGGATCTCCTGTCATCTCACCTTGCTCCTG
CCGAGAAAGTATCCATCATGGCTGATGCAATGCGGCGGCTGCATACGCTTGATCCGGCTACCTGCCCATT
CGACCACCAAGCGAAACATCGCATCGAGCGAGCACGTACTCGGATGGAAGCCGGTCTTGTCGATCAGGAT
GATCTGGACGAAGAGCATCAGGGGCTCGCGCCAGCCGAACTGTTCGCCAGGCTCAAGGCGAGCATGCCCG
ACGGCGAGGATCTCGTCGTGACACATGGCGATGCCTGCTTGCCGAATATCATGGTGGAAAATGGCCGCTT
TTCTGGATTCATCGACTGTGGCCGGCTGGGTGTGGCGGACCGCTATCAGGACATAGCGTTGGCTACCCGT
GATATTGCTGAAGAGCTTGGCGGCGAATGGGCTGACCGCTTCCTCGTGCTTTACGGTATCGCCGCTCCCG
ATTCGCAGCGCATCGCCTTCTATCGCCTTCTTGACGAGTTCTTCTGAGCGGGACTCTGGGGTTCGAAATG
ACCGACCAAGCGAATTCGCTAGGATTATCCCTAATACCTGCCACCCCACTCTTAATCAGTGGTGGAAGAA
CGGTCTCAGAACTGTTTGTTTCAATTGGCCATTTAAGTTTAGTAGTAAAAGACTGGTTAATGATAACAAT
GCATCGTAAAACCTTCAGAAGGAAAGGAGAATGTTTTGTGGACCACTTTGGTTTTCTTTTTTGCGTGTGG
CAGTTTTAAGTTATTAGTTTTTAAAATCAGTACTTTTTAATGGAAACAACTTGACCAAAAATTTGTCACA
GAATTTTGAGACCCATTAAAAAAGTTAAATGAGAAACCTGTGTGTTCCTTTGGTCAACACCGAGACATTT
AGGTGAAAGACATCTAATTCTGGTTTTACGAATCTGGAAACTTCTTGAAAATGTAATTCTTGAGTTAACA
CTTCTGGGTGGAGAATAGGGTTGTTTTCCCCCCACATAATTGGAAGGGGAAGGAATATCATTTAAAGCTA
TGGGAGGGTTGCTTTGATTACAACACTGGAGAGAAATGCAGCATGTTGCTGATTGCCTGTCACTAAAACA
GGCCAAAAACTGAGTCCTTGGGTTGCATAGAAAGCTGCCAAACGCTAGCCAACAAGCTCGTCATCGCTTT
GCAGAAGAGCAGAGAGGATATGCTCATCGTCTAAAGAACTACCCATTTTATTATATATTAGTCACGATAT
CTATAACAAGAAAATATATATATAATAAGTTATCACGTAAGTAGAACATGAAATAACAATATAATTATCG
TATGAGTTAAATCTTAAAAGTCACGTAAAAGATAATCATGCGTCATTTTGACTCACGCGGTCGTTATAGT
TCAAAATCAGTGACACTTACCGCATTGACAAGCACGCCTCACGGGAGCTCCAAGCGGCGACTGAGATGTC
CTAAATGCACAGCGACGGATTCGCGCTATTTAGAAAGAGAGAGCAATATTTCAAGAATGCATGCGTCAAT
TTTACGCAGACTATCTTTCTAGGGTTAAAAAAGATTTGCGCTTTACTCGACCTAAACTTTAAACACGTCA
TAGAATCTTCGTTTGACAAAAACCACATTGTGGCCAAGCTGTGTGACGCGACGCGCGCTAAAGAATGGCA
AACCAAGTCGCGCGAGGTACCCAGCTTTTGTTCCCTTTAGTGAGGGTTAATTCCGAGCTTGGCGTAATCA
TGGTCATAGCTGTTTCCTGTGTGAAATTGTTATCCGCTCACAATTCCACACAACATACGAGCCGGAAGCA
TAAAGTGTAAAGCCTGGGGTGCCTAATGAGTGAGCTAACTCACATTAATTGCGTTGCGCTCACTGCCCGC
TTTCCAGTCGGGAAACCTGTCGTGCCAGCTGCATTAATGAATCGGCCAACGCGCGGGGAGAGGCGGTTTG
CGTATTGGGCGCTCTTCCGCTTCCTCGCTCACTGACTCGCTGCGCTCGGTCGTTCGGCTGCGGCGAGCGG
TATCAGCTCACTCAAAGGCGGTAATACGGTTATCCACAGAATCAGGGGATAACGCAGGAAAGAACATGTG
AGCAAAAGGCCAGCAAAAGGCCAGGAACCGTAAAAAGGCCGCGTTGCTGGCGTTTTTCCATAGGCTCCGC
CCCCCTGACGAGCATCACAAAAATCGACGCTCAAGTCAGAGGTGGCGAAACCCGACAGGACTATAAAGAT
ACCAGGCGTTTCCCCCTGGAAGCTCCCTCGTGCGCTCTCCTGTTCCGACCCTGCCGCTTACCGGATACCT
GTCCGCCTTTCTCCCTTCGGGAAGCGTGGCGCTTTCTCATAGCTCACGCTGTAGGTATCTCAGTTCGGTG
TAGGTCGTTCGCTCCAAGCTGGGCTGTGTGCACGAACCCCCCGTTCAGCCCGACCGCTGCGCCTTATCCG
GTAACTATCGTCTTGAGTCCAACCCGGTAAGACACGACTTATCGCCACTGGCAGCAGCCACTGGTAACAG
GATTAGCAGAGCGAGGTATGTAGGCGGTGCTACAGAGTTCTTGAAGTGGTGGCCTAACTACGGCTACACT
AGAAGGACAGTATTTGGTATCTGCGCTCTGCTGAAGCCAGTTACCTTCGGAAAAAGAGTTGGTAGCTCTT
GATCCGGCAAACAAACCACCGCTGGTAGCGGTGGTTTTTTTGTTTGCAAGCAGCAGATTACGCGCAGAAA
AAAAGGATCTCAAGAAGATCCTTTGATCTTTTCTACGGGGTCTGACGCTCAGTGGAACGAAAACTCACGT
TAAGGGATTTTGGTCATGAGATTATCAAAAAGGATCTTCACCTAGATCCTTTTAAATTAAAAATGAAGTT
TTAAATCAATCTAAAGTATATATGAGTAAACTTGGTCTGACAGTTACCAATGCTTAATCAGTGAGGCACC
TATCTCAGCGATCTGTCTATTTCGTTCATCCATAGTTGCCTGACTCCCCGTCGTGTAGATAACTACGATA
CGGGAGGGCTTACCATCTGGCCCCAGTGCTGCAATGATACCGCGAGACCCACGCTCACCGGCTCCAGATT
TATCAGCAATAAACCAGCCAGCCGGAAGGGCCGAGCGCAGAAGTGGTCCTGCAACTTTATCCGCCTCCAT
CCAGTCTATTAATTGTTGCCGGGAAGCTAGAGTAAGTAGTTCGCCAGTTAATAGTTTGCGCAACGTTGTT
GCCATTGCTACAGGCATCGTGGTGTCACGCTCGTCGTTTGGTATGGCTTCATTCAGCTCCGGTTCCCAAC
GATCAAGGCGAGTTACATGATCCCCCATGTTGTGCAAAAAAGCGGTTAGCTCCTTCGGTCCTCCGATCGT
TGTCAGAAGTAAGTTGGCCGCAGTGTTATCACTCATGGTTATGGCAGCACTGCATAATTCTCTTACTGTC
ATGCCATCCGTAAGATGCTTTTCTGTGACTGGTGAGTACTCAACCAAGTCATTCTGAGAATAGTGTATGC
GGCGACCGAGTTGCTCTTGCCCGGCGTCAATACGGGATAATACCGCGCCACATAGCAGAACTTTAAAAGT
GCTCATCATTGGAAAACGTTCTTCGGGGCGAAAACTCTCAAGGATCTTACCGCTGTTGAGATCCAGTTCG
ATGTAACCCACTCGTGCACCCAACTGATCTTCAGCATCTTTTACTTTCACCAGCGTTTCTGGGTGAGCAA
AAACAGGAAGGCAAAATGCCGCAAAAAAGGGAATAAGGGCGACACGGAAATGTTGAATACTCATACTCTT
CCTTTTTCAATATTATTGAAGCATTTATCAGGGTTATTGTCTCATGAGCGGATACATATTTGAATGTATT
TAGAAAAATAAACAAATAGGGGTTCCGCGCACATTTCCCCGAAAAGTGCCACCTG
