>Addgene plasmid #80474 | PB-TA-ERN | addgene partial sequence | sequence record 153650 | ccdB-Fwd 5'-GCATGATGACCACCGATATG-3'
TGGCTGATCTCAGCCACCGCGAAAATGACATCAAAAACGCCATTAACCTGATGTTCTGGGGAATATAAAT
GTCAGGCTCCCTTATACACAGCCAGTCTGCAGGTCGACCATAGTGACTGGATATGTTGTGTTTTACAGTA
TTATGTAGTCTGTTTTTTATGCAAAATCTAATTTAATATATTGATATTTATATCATTTTACGTTTCTCGT
TCAGCTTTCTTGTACAAAGTGGTGATGGCCGCTCTAGCGAAGGGATCCCCCATCGAATTCACTCCTCAGG
TGCAGGCTGCCTATCAGAAGGTGGTGGCTGGTGTGGCCAATGCCCTGGCTCACAAATACCACTGAGATCT
TTTTCCCTCTGCCAAAAATTATGGGGACATCATGAAGCCCCTTGAGCATCTGACTTCTGGCTAATAAAGG
AAATTTATTTTCATTGCAATAGTGTGTTGGAATTTTTTGTGTCTCTCACTCGGAAGGACATATGGGAGGG
CAAATCATTTAAAACATCAGAATGAGTATTTGGTTTAGAGTTTGGCAACATATGCCCATATGCTGGCTGC
CATGAACAAAGGTTGGCTATAAAGAGGTCATCAGTATATGAAACAGCCCCCTGCTGTCCATTCCTTATTC
CATAGAAAAGCCTTGACTTGAGGTTAGATTTTTTTTATATTTTGTTTTGTGTTATTTTTTTCTTTAACAT
CCCTAAAATTTTCCTTACATGTTTTACTAGCCAGATT
