>Addgene plasmid #80474 | PB-TA-ERN | addgene partial sequence | sequence record 153653 | CAT-R 5'-GCAACTGACTGAAATGCCTC-3'
AACGGTGGTATATCCAGTGATTTTTTTCTCCATTTTAGCTTCCTTAGCTCCTGAAAATCTCGACGGATCC
TAACTCAAAATCCACACATTATACGAGCCGGAAGCATAAAGTGTAAAGCCTGGGGTGCCTAATGCGGCCG
CCATAGTGACTGGATATGTTGTGTTTTACAGTATTATGTAGTCTGTTTTTTATGCAAAATCTAATTTAAT
ATATTGATATTTATATCATTTTACGTTTCTCGTTCAGCTTTTTTGTACAAACTTGTGATGCCGCCACCGC
GGAGGCTGGATCGGTCCCGGTGTCTTCTATGGAGGTCAAAACAGCGTGGATGGCGTCTCCAGGCGATCTG
ACGGTTCACTAAACGAGCTCTGCTTATATAGGGGGTACCTTCTCTATCACTGATAGGGAGCTCGAGACGT
GTCGACTTCTCTATCACTGATAGGGAGACGTTCTAGACGTACCTTCTCTATCACTGATAGGGAGCTCGAG
ACGTGTCGACTTCTCTATCACTGATAGGGAGACGTTCTAGACGTACCTTCTCTATCACTGATAGGGAGCT
CGAGACGTGTCGACTTCTCTATCACTGATAGGGAGACGTTCTAGACGTACCTTCTCTATCACTGATAGGG
AGCTCGAGACGTGTCGACTTCTCTATCACTGATAGGGAGACGTGCGGCCAGCTTGGATCCCTCGAGTTAA
TTAACGAGAGCATAATATTGATATGTGCCAAAGTTGTTTCTGACTGACTAATAAGTATAATTTGTTTCTA
TTATGTATAGGTTAAGCTAATTACTTATTTTATAATACAACATGACTGTTTTTAAAGTACAAAATAAGTT
TATTT
